Addgene plasmid #219020: SFFV-ZNF276-Brd 38
Purpose: Transcription factor ZNF276 with a specific barcode assigned.
Depositing lab: Filipe Pereira. Depositing organization: Center for Neuroscience and Cell Biology, University of Coimbra. Publication: A combinatorial transcription factor screening platform for immune cell reprogramming. Kurochkin I, Altman AR, Caiado I, Pertiga-Cabral D, Halitzki E, Minaeva M, Zimmermannova O, Henriques-Oliveira L, Klein D, Nair M, Oliveira D, Cajal LR, Knittel R, Feick C, Ringner M, Martin M, Cirovic B, Pires CF, Rosa FF, Sitnicka E, Theis FJ, Pereira CF. Cell Syst. 2026 Jan 21;17(1):101457. doi: 10.1016/j.cels.2025.101457. Epub 2026 Jan 14. PubMed 41539305.
Backbone
  Vector backbone: SFFV-MCS
  Backbone size w/o insert (bp): 6638
  Vector type: Lentiviral
Growth in bacteria
  Bacterial resistance: Ampicillin, 100 μg/mL
  Growth temperature: 37°C
  Growth strain: NEB Stable
  Copy number: High Copy
Gene/Insert
  Gene/Insert name: ZNF276
  Species: H. sapiens (human)
  Insert size (bp): 1620
  Entrez Gene: ZNF276 (a.k.a. CENP-Z, CENPZ, ZADT, ZFP276, ZNF477)
  Promoter: The spleen focus-forming virus (SFFV) promoter
  Cloning method: Restriction Enzyme; 5′ cloning site Bsp119I (not destroyed); 3′ cloning site BstHI (not destroyed)
Terms and licenses: Academic/Nonprofit Terms; Industry Terms: Not Available to Industry
Depositor comments: Barcode sequence cloned into XbaI restriction site. Design of plasmid is as follows: SFFV-[TF sequence]-WPRE-[Barcode sequence].
How to cite: SFFV-ZNF276-Brd 38 was a gift from Filipe Pereira (Addgene plasmid # 219020 ; http://n2t.net/addgene:219020 ; RRID:Addgene_219020)
