[The description below was written by a language model from this plasmid's Addgene catalogue record and pLannotate feature annotations shown in this document.]
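Description:
SFFV-ZNF276-Brd 38 is a lentiviral transfer plasmid built on the SFFV-MCS backbone for expressing the human zinc finger transcription factor ZNF276 (also known as CENP-Z or ZFP276) in mammalian cells. The sequenced plasmid is about 8.3 kb, consistent with a roughly 6.6 kb backbone carrying a 1.6 kb insert. It is maintained in E. coli through a high-copy ColE1/pUC-type origin and selected with ampicillin via the β-lactamase gene. An f1 origin, lac regulatory remnants, and T7 and T3 promoters are carried over from a pBluescript-type cloning backbone.

The viral portion follows a third-generation, self-inactivating design. An RSV promoter fused to a truncated HIV-1 5' LTR drives genomic RNA production in packaging cells. It is followed by the Ψ packaging signal with a gag fragment, the Rev response element for Rev-dependent nuclear export, and the cPPT/CTS element that aids nuclear import of the reverse-transcribed genome. The ΔU3 3' LTR inactivates LTR promoter activity after integration, so expression depends on the internal spleen focus-forming virus (SFFV) promoter, which is strong in haematopoietic cells. ZNF276 sits between flanking cloning-site remnants downstream of SFFV, and a WPRE follows to enhance transcript stability and expression. An SV40 poly(A) signal and SV40 origin lie outside the 3' LTR.

According to the depositor, a construct-specific barcode was cloned into an XbaI site after the WPRE, giving the layout SFFV–TF–WPRE–barcode, although the barcode is not annotated in the feature table. The barcode links this factor to a readable identifier. The plasmid belongs to a barcoded library used for combinatorial transcription factor screening in immune cell reprogramming. No mammalian selection marker or reporter is recorded.
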