Features (pLannotate 1.2.2; 29 found; start..end, strand, type, name):
     94..112     -  promoter       T7 promoter: promoter for bacteriophage T7 RNA polymerase
    120..275     +  CDS            lacZα (fragment): LacZα fragment of β-galactosidase; lacZ fragment
    280..708     +  rep_origin     f1 ori (sequence partly withheld): f1 bacteriophage origin of replication; arrow indicates direction of (+) strand synthesis
    761..865     +  promoter       AmpR promoter: bla
    866..1726    +  CDS            AmpR: β-lactamase; bla; confers resistance to ampicillin, carbenicillin, and related antibiotics
   1897..2485    +  rep_origin     ori: high-copy-number ColE1/pMB1/pBR322/pUC origin of replication
   2668..2760    +  CDS            lacI (fragment): lac repressor; lacI; The lac repressor binds to the lac operator to inhibit transcription in E. coli. This inhibition can be relieved by adding lactose or isopropyl-β-D-thiogalactopyranoside (IPTG).
   2773..2794    +  protein_bind   CAP binding site: CAP binding activates transcription in the presence of cAMP. E. coli catabolite activator protein
   2809..2839    +  promoter       lac promoter: promoter for the E. coli lac operon
   2847..2863    +  protein_bind   lac operator: The lac repressor binds to the lac operator to inhibit transcription in E. coli. This inhibition can be relieved by adding lactose or isopropyl-β-D-thiogalactopyranoside (IPTG). lac repressor encoded by lacI
   2908..2926    +  promoter       T3 promoter: promoter for bacteriophage T3 RNA polymerase
   2954..3180    +  promoter       RSV promoter: Rous sarcoma virus enhancer/promoter
   3181..3361    +  LTR            5' LTR (truncated): truncated 5' long terminal repeat (LTR) from HIV-1
   3408..3533    +  misc_feature   HIV-1 Ψ: packaging signal of human immunodeficiency virus type 1
   3517..3880    +  CDS            HIV-1 gag (fragment): gag protein from human immunodeficiency virus 1; gag
   4026..4259    +  misc_feature   RRE: The Rev response element (RRE) of HIV-1 allows for Rev-dependent mRNA export from the nucleus to the cytoplasm.
   4636..4736    +  CDS            Rev (fragment): human immunodeficiency virus 1 (HIV-1) Rev protein; rev; enhances nuclear export of unspliced and incompletely spliced viral mRNAs
   4755..4872    +  misc_feature   cPPT/CTS: central polypurine tract and central termination sequence of HIV-1
   4906..5307    +  promoter       SFFV promoter: spleen focus-forming virus long terminal repeat (LTR) promoter
   5317..5340    +  misc_feature   MCS (fragment): pBluescript multiple cloning site
   5365..6981    +  CDS            ZNF276 (fragment): ZN276_HUMAN - Also known as CENP-Z, ZFP276, ZNF477. Experimental evidence at protein level: Swiss-Prot protein existence level 1. May be involved in transcriptional regulation. From Homo sapiens (Human).
   6992..7017    +  misc_feature   MCS (fragment): pBluescript multiple cloning site
   7017..7076    +  CDS            S (fragment): HBSAG_WHV6 - Experimental evidence at transcript level: Swiss-Prot protein existence level 2. The middle envelope protein plays an important role in the budding of the virion. It is involved in the induction of budding in a nucleocapsid independent way. In this process the majority of envelope proteins bud to form subviral lipoprotein particles of 22 nm of diameter that do not contain a nucleocapsid (By similarity). From Woodchuck hepatitis B virus (isolate w64/pWS23) (WHV).
   7208..7611    +  misc_feature   WPRE: woodchuck hepatitis virus posttranscriptional regulatory element
   7669..7728    +  CDS            nef (fragment): NEF_HV1Z2 - Experimental evidence at protein level: Swiss-Prot protein existence level 1. Extracellular Nef protein targets CD4(+) T-lymphocytes for apoptosis by interacting with CXCR4 surface receptors. From Human immunodeficiency virus type 1 group M subtype D (isolate Z2/CDC-Z34) (HIV-1).
   7730..7963    +  LTR            3' LTR (ΔU3): self-inactivating 3' long terminal repeat (LTR) from HIV-1
   8035..8156    +  polyA_signal   SV40 poly(A) signal: SV40 polyadenylation signal
   8175..8196    +  rep_origin     SV40 ori (fragment): SV40 origin of replication
   8196..73      +  rep_origin     SV40 ori (across the origin): SV40 origin of replication
>Addgene plasmid #219020 | SFFV-ZNF276-Brd 38 | addgene full sequence | sequence record 448871 | Addgene NGS Result
ATTTATGCAGAGGCCGAGGCCGCCTCGGCCTCTGAGCTATTCCAGAAGTAGTGAGGAGGCTTTTTTGGAG
GCCTAGGGACGTACCCAATTCGCCCTATAGTGAGTCGTATTACGCGCGCTCACTGGCCGTCGTTTTACAA
CGTCGTGACTGGGAAAACCCTGGCGTTACCCAACTTAATCGCCTTGCAGCACATCCCCCTTTCGCCAGCT
GGCGTAATAGCGAAGAGGCCCGCACCGATCGCCCTTCCCAACAGTTGCGCAGCCTGAATGGCGAATGGG
[124 nt withheld, positions 280-403]
C
[91 nt withheld, positions 405-495]
A
[49 nt withheld, positions 497-545]
CCTTTGACGTTGGAGTCCACGTTCTTT
[37 nt withheld, positions 573-609]
ACCCTATCTCGGTCTATTCTTTTGATTTATAAGGGATTTTGCCGATTTCGGCCTATTGGTTAAAAAATGA
GCTGATTTAACAAAAATTTAACGCGAATTTTAACAAAATATTAACGCTTACAATTTAGGTGGCACTTTTC
GGGGAAATGTGCGCGGAACCCCTATTTGTTTATTTTTCTAAATACATTCAAATATGTATCCGCTCATGAG
ACAATAACCCTGATAAATGCTTCAATAATATTGAAAAAGGAAGAGTATGAGTATTCAACATTTCCGTGTC
GCCCTTATTCCCTTTTTTGCGGCATTTTGCCTTCCTGTTTTTGCTCACCCAGAAACGCTGGTGAAAGTAA
AAGATGCTGAAGATCAGTTGGGTGCACGAGTGGGTTACATCGAACTGGATCTCAACAGCGGTAAGATCCT
TGAGAGTTTTCGCCCCGAAGAACGTTTTCCAATGATGAGCACTTTTAAAGTTCTGCTATGTGGCGCGGTA
TTATCCCGTATTGACGCCGGGCAAGAGCAACTCGGTCGCCGCATACACTATTCTCAGAATGACTTGGTTG
AGTACTCACCAGTCACAGAAAAGCATCTTACGGATGGCATGACAGTAAGAGAATTATGCAGTGCTGCCAT
AACCATGAGTGATAACACTGCGGCCAACTTACTTCTGACAACGATCGGAGGACCGAAGGAGCTAACCGCT
TTTTTGCACAACATGGGGGATCATGTAACTCGCCTTGATCGTTGGGAACCGGAGCTGAATGAAGCCATAC
CAAACGACGAGCGTGACACCACGATGCCTGTAGCAATGGCAACAACGTTGCGCAAACTATTAACTGGCGA
ACTACTTACTCTAGCTTCCCGGCAACAATTAATAGACTGGATGGAGGCGGATAAAGTTGCAGGACCACTT
CTGCGCTCGGCCCTTCCGGCTGGCTGGTTTATTGCTGATAAATCTGGAGCCGGTGAGCGTGGGTCTCGCG
GTATCATTGCAGCACTGGGGCCAGATGGTAAGCCCTCCCGTATCGTAGTTATCTACACGACGGGGAGTCA
GGCAACTATGGATGAACGAAATAGACAGATCGCTGAGATAGGTGCCTCACTGATTAAGCATTGGTAACTG
TCAGACCAAGTTTACTCATATATACTTTAGATTGATTTAAAACTTCATTTTTAATTTAAAAGGATCTAGG
TGAAGATCCTTTTTGATAATCTCATGACCAAAATCCCTTAACGTGAGTTTTCGTTCCACTGAGCGTCAGA
CCCCGTAGAAAAGATCAAAGGATCTTCTTGAGATCCTTTTTTTCTGCGCGTAATCTGCTGCTTGCAAACA
AAAAAACCACCGCTACCAGCGGTGGTTTGTTTGCCGGATCAAGAGCTACCAACTCTTTTTCCGAAGGTAA
CTGGCTTCAGCAGAGCGCAGATACCAAATACTGTTCTTCTAGTGTAGCCGTAGTTAGGCCACCACTTCAA
GAACTCTGTAGCACCGCCTACATACCTCGCTCTGCTAATCCTGTTACCAGTGGCTGCTGCCAGTGGCGAT
AAGTCGTGTCTTACCGGGTTGGACTCAAGACGATAGTTACCGGATAAGGCGCAGCGGTCGGGCTGAACGG
GGGGTTCGTGCACACAGCCCAGCTTGGAGCGAACGACCTACACCGAACTGAGATACCTACAGCGTGAGCT
ATGAGAAAGCGCCACGCTTCCCGAAGGGAGAAAGGCGGACAGGTATCCGGTAAGCGGCAGGGTCGGAACA
GGAGAGCGCACGAGGGAGCTTCCAGGGGGAAACGCCTGGTATCTTTATAGTCCTGTCGGGTTTCGCCACC
TCTGACTTGAGCGTCGATTTTTGTGATGCTCGTCAGGGGGGCGGAGCCTATGGAAAAACGCCAGCAACGC
GGCCTTTTTACGGTTCCTGGCCTTTTGCTGGCCTTTTGCTCACATGTTCTTTCCTGCGTTATCCCCTGAT
TCTGTGGATAACCGTATTACCGCCTTTGAGTGAGCTGATACCGCTCGCCGCAGCCGAACGACCGAGCGCA
GCGAGTCAGTGAGCGAGGAAGCGGAAGAGCGCCCAATACGCAAACCGCCTCTCCCCGCGCGTTGGCCGAT
TCATTAATGCAGCTGGCACGACAGGTTTCCCGACTGGAAAGCGGGCAGTGAGCGCAACGCAATTAATGTG
AGTTAGCTCACTCATTAGGCACCCCAGGCTTTACACTTTATGCTTCCGGCTCGTATGTTGTGTGGAATTG
TGAGCGGATAACAATTTCACACAGGAAACAGCTATGACCATGATTACGCCAAGCGCGCAATTAACCCTCA
CTAAAGGGAACAAAAGCTGGAGCTGCAAGCTTAATGTAGTCTTATGCAATACTCTTGTAGTCTTGCAACA
TGGTAACGATGAGTTAGCAACATGCCTTACAAGGAGAGAAAAAGCACCGTGCATGCCGATTGGTGGAAGT
AAGGTGGTACGATCGTGCCTTATTAGGAAGGCAACAGACGGGTCTGACATGGATTGGACGAACCACTGAA
TTGCCGCATTGCAGAGATATTGTATTTAAGTGCCTAGCTCGATACATAAACGGGTCTCTCTGGTTAGACC
AGATCTGAGCCTGGGAGCTCTCTGGCTAACTAGGGAACCCACTGCTTAAGCCTCAATAAAGCTTGCCTTG
AGTGCTTCAAGTAGTGTGTGCCCGTCTGTTGTGTGACTCTGGTAACTAGAGATCCCTCAGACCCTTTTAG
TCAGTGTGGAAAATCTCTAGCAGTGGCGCCCGAACAGGGACTTGAAAGCGAAAGGGAAACCAGAGGAGCT
CTCTCGACGCAGGACTCGGCTTGCTGAAGCGCGCACGGCAAGAGGCGAGGGGCGGCGACTGGTGAGTACG
CCAAAAATTTTGACTAGCGGAGGCTAGAAGGAGAGAGATGGGTGCGAGAGCGTCAGTATTAAGCGGGGGA
GAATTAGATCGCGATGGGAAAAAATTCGGTTAAGGCCAGGGGGAAAGAAAAAATATAAATTAAAACATAT
AGTATGGGCAAGCAGGGAGCTAGAACGATTCGCAGTTAATCCTGGCCTGTTAGAAACATCAGAAGGCTGT
AGACAAATACTGGGACAGCTACAACCATCCCTTCAGACAGGATCAGAAGAACTTAGATCATTATATAATA
CAGTAGCAACCCTCTATTGTGTGCATCAAAGGATAGAGATAAAAGACACCAAGGAAGCTTTAGACAAGAT
AGAGGAAGAGCAAAACAAAAGTAAGACCACCGCACAGCAAGCGGCCGCTGATCTTCAGACCTGGAGGAGG
AGATATGAGGGACAATTGGAGAAGTGAATTATATAAATATAAAGTAGTAAAAATTGAACCATTAGGAGTA
GCACCCACCAAGGCAAAGAGAAGAGTGGTGCAGAGAGAAAAAAGAGCAGTGGGAATAGGAGCTTTGTTCC
TTGGGTTCTTGGGAGCAGCAGGAAGCACTATGGGCGCAGCGTCAATGACGCTGACGGTACAGGCCAGACA
ATTATTGTCTGGTATAGTGCAGCAGCAGAACAATTTGCTGAGGGCTATTGAGGCGCAACAGCATCTGTTG
CAACTCACAGTCTGGGGCATCAAGCAGCTCCAGGCAAGAATCCTGGCTGTGGAAAGATACCTAAAGGATC
AACAGCTCCTGGGGATTTGGGGTTGCTCTGGAAAACTCATTTGCACCACTGCTGTGCCTTGGAATGCTAG
TTGGAGTAATAAATCTCTGGAACAGATTTGGAATCACACGACCTGGATGGAGTGGGACAGAGAAATTAAC
AATTACACAAGCTTAATACACTCCTTAATTGAAGAATCGCAAAACCAGCAAGAAAAGAATGAACAAGAAT
TATTGGAATTAGATAAATGGGCAAGTTTGTGGAATTGGTTTAACATAACAAATTGGCTGTGGTATATAAA
ATTATTCATAATGATAGTAGGAGGCTTGGTAGGTTTAAGAATAGTTTTTGCTGTACTTTCTATAGTGAAT
AGAGTTAGGCAGGGATATTCACCATTATCGTTTCAGACCCACCTCCCAACCCCGAGGGGACCCGACAGGC
CCGAAGGAATAGAAGAAGAAGGTGGAGAGAGAGACAGAGACAGATCCATTCGATTAGTGAACGGATCTCG
ACGGTATCGGTTAACTTTTAAAAGAAAAGGGGGGATTGGGGGGTACAGTGCAGGGGAAAGAATAGTAGAC
ATAATAGCAACAGACATACAAACTAAAGAATTACAAAAACAAATTACAAAAATTCAAAATTTTATCGATC
ACGAGACTAGCCTCGAGCTGGCTGCAGTAACGCCATTTTGCAAGGCATGGAAAAATACCAAACCAAGAAT
AGAGAAGTTCAGATCAAGGGCGGGTACATGAAAATAGCTAACGTTGGGCCAAACAGGATATCTGCGGTGA
GCAGTTTCGGCCCCGGCCCGGGGCCAAGAACAGATGGTCACCGCAGTTTCGGCCCCGGCCCGAGGCCAAG
AACAGATGGTCCCCAGATATGGCCCAACCCTCAGCAGTTTCTTAAGACCCATCAGATGTTTCCAGGCTCC
CCCAAGGACCTGAAATGACCCTGCGCCTTATTTGAATTAACCAATCAGCCTGCTTCTCGCTTCTGTTCGC
GCGCTTCTGCTTCCCGAGCTCTATAAAAGAGCTCACAACCCCTCACTCGGCGCGCCAGTCCTCCGACAGA
CTGAGTCGGCCGGTCGAATCAAGCTTATCGATACCGTCGACGGATCCGCTAGCCCGCGGTTCGAAATGGG
TCACTGTCGCCTCTGCCACGGGAAGTTTTCCTCGAGAAGCCTGCGCAGCATCTCCGAGAGGGCGCCTGGA
GCGAGCATGGAGAGGCCATCCGCAGAGGAGCGCGTGCTCGTACGGGACTTCCAGCGCCTGCTTGGTGTGG
CTGTCCGCCAGGACCCCACCTTGTCTCCGTTTGTCTGCAAGAGCTGCCACGCCCAGTTCTACCAGTGCCA
CAGCCTTCTCAAGTCCTTCCTGCAGAGGGTCAACGCCTCCCCGGCTGGTCGCCGGAAGCCTTGTGCAAAG
GTCGGTGCCCAGCCCCCAACAGGGGCAGAGGAGGGAGCGTGTCTGGTGGATCTGATCACATCCAGCCCCC
AGTGCCTGCACGGCTTGGTGGGGTGGGTGCATGGACATGCGGCCAGCTGCGGGGCCCTGCCCCACCTTCA
GAGGACACTGTCCTCCGAGTACTGCGGCGTCATCCAGGTCGTGTGGGGCTGCGACCAGGGCCACGACTAC
ACCATGGATACCAGCTCCAGCTGCAAGGCCTTCTTGCTGGACAGTGCGCTGGCAGTCAAGTGGCCACGGG
ACAAAGAGACGGCGCCACGGCTGCCCCAGCACCGAGGGTGGAACCCTGGGGATGCCCCTCAGACCTCCCA
GGGTAGAGGGACAGGGACCCCAGTTGGGGCTGAGACCAAGACCCTGCCCAGCACGGATGTGGCCCAGCCT
CCTTCGGACAGCGACGCGGTGGGGCCCAGGTCGGGCTTCCCACCTCAGCCAAGCCTGCCCCTTTGCAGGG
CCCCAGGGCAGTTGGGTGAGAAGCAGCTTCCATCTTCAACCTCGGATGATCGGGTAAAAGACGAGTTCAG
TGACCTTTCTGAGGGAGACGTCTTGAGTGAAGATGAAAATGACAAGAAGCAAAATGCCCAGTCTTCGGAC
GAGTCCTTTGAGCCTTACCCAGAAAGGAAAGTCTCTGGTAAGAAGAGTGAAAGCAAAGAAGCCAAGAAGT
CTGAAGAACCAAGAATTCGGAAGAAGCCGGGACCCAAGCCCGGATGGAAGAAGAAGCTTCGTTGTGAGAG
GGAGGAGCTTCCCACCATCCACAAGTGTCCTTACCAGGGCTGCACGGCCGTGTACCGAGGCGCTGACGGC
ATGAAGAAGCACATCAAGGAGCACCACGAGGAGGTCCGGGAGCGGCCCTGCCCCCACCCTGGCTGCAACA
AGGTTTTCATGATCGACCGCTACCTGCAGCGCCACGTGAAGCTCATCCACACAGAGGTGCGGAACTATAT
CTGTGACGAATGTGGACAAACCTTCAAGCAGCGGAAGCACCTTCTCGTCCACCAAATGCGACATTCGGGA
GCCAAGCCTTTGCAGTGTGAGGTCTGTGGGTTCCAGTGCAGGCAGCGGGCATCCCTCAAGTACCACATGA
CCAAACACAAGGCTGAGACTGAGCTGGACTTTGCCTGTGACCAGTGTGGCCGGCGGTTTGAGAAGGCCCA
CAACCTCAATGTACACATGTCCATGGTGCACCCGCTGACACAGACCCAGGACAAGGCCCTGCCCCTGGAG
GCGGAACCACCACCTGGGCCACCGAGCCCCTCTGTGACCACAGAGGGCCAGGCGGTGAAGCCCGAACCCA
CCTGAACCGGTCGGATCCCCCGGGCTGCAGGAATTCGAGCATCTTACCGCCATTTATTCCCATATTTGTT
CTGTTTTTCTTGATTTGGGTATACATTTAAATGTTAATAAAACAAAATGGTGGGGCAATCATTTACATTT
TTAGGGATATGTAATTACTAGTTCAGGTGTATTGCCACAAGACAAACATGTTAAGAAACTTTCCCGTTAT
TTACGCTCTGTTCCTGTTAATCAACCTCTGGATTACAAAATTTGTGAAAGATTGACTGATATTCTTAACT
ATGTTGCTCCTTTTACGCTGTGTGGATATGCTGCTTTAATGCCTCTGTATCATGCTATTGCTTCCCGTAC
GGCTTTCGTTTTCTCCTCCTTGTATAAATCCTGGTTGCTGTCTCTTTATGAGGAGTTGTGGCCCGTTGTC
CGTCAACGTGGCGTGGTGTGCTCTGTGTTTGCTGACGCAACCCCCACTGGCTGGGGCATTGCCACCACCT
GTCAACTCCTTTCTGGGACTTTCGCTTTCCCCCTCCCGATCGCCACGGCAGAACTCATCGCCGCCTGCCT
TGCCCGCTGCTGGACAGGGGCTAGGTTGCTGGGCACTGATAATTCCGTGGTGTTGTCGGGGAAGCTGACG
TCCTTTGCAATTCGATATCAAGCTGTACCTTCTAGATGTACATCATCGCCAGCGCTTCTAGACCAATGAC
TTACAAGGCAGCTGTAGATCTTAGCCACTTTTTAAAAGAAAAGGGGGGACTGGAAGGGCTAATTCACTCC
CAACGAAGACAAGATCTGCTTTTTGCTTGTACTGGGTCTCTCTGGTTAGACCAGATCTGAGCCTGGGAGC
TCTCTGGCTAACTAGGGAACCCACTGCTTAAGCCTCAATAAAGCTTGCCTTGAGTGCTTCAAGTAGTGTG
TGCCCGTCTGTTGTGTGACTCTGGTAACTAGAGATCCCTCAGACCCTTTTAGTCAGTGTGGAAAATCTCT
AGCAGTAGTAGTTCATGTCATCTTATTATTCAGTATTTATAACTTGCAAAGAAATGAATATCAGAGAGTG
AGAGGAACTTGTTTATTGCAGCTTATAATGGTTACAAATAAAGCAATAGCATCACAAATTTCACAAATAA
AGCATTTTTTTCACTGCATTCTAGTTGTGGTTTGTCCAAACTCATCAATGTATCTTATCATGTCTGGCTC
TAGCTATCCCGCCCCTAACTCCGCCCATCCCGCCCCTAACTCCGCCCAGTTCCGCCCATTCTCCGCCCCA
TGGCTGACTAATTTTTTTT
