>Addgene plasmid #219020 | SFFV-ZNF276-Brd 38 | depositor partial sequence | sequence record 427540 | TF ORF
ATGGGTCACTGTCGCCTCTGCCACGGGAAGTTTTCCTCGAGAAGCCTGCGCAGCATCTCCGAGAGGGCGC
CTGGAGCGAGCATGGAGAGGCCATCCGCAGAGGAGCGCGTGCTCGTACGGGACTTCCAGCGCCTGCTTGG
TGTGGCTGTCCGCCAGGACCCCACCTTGTCTCCGTTTGTCTGCAAGAGCTGCCACGCCCAGTTCTACCAG
TGCCACAGCCTTCTCAAGTCCTTCCTGCAGAGGGTCAACGCCTCCCCGGCTGGTCGCCGGAAGCCTTGTG
CAAAGGTCGGTGCCCAGCCCCCAACAGGGGCAGAGGAGGGAGCGTGTCTGGTGGATCTGATCACATCCAG
CCCCCAGTGCCTGCACGGCTTGGTGGGGTGGGTGCATGGACATGCGGCCAGCTGCGGGGCCCTGCCCCAC
CTTCAGAGGACACTGTCCTCCGAGTACTGCGGCGTCATCCAGGTCGTGTGGGGCTGCGACCAGGGCCACG
ACTACACCATGGATACCAGCTCCAGCTGCAAGGCCTTCTTGCTGGACAGTGCGCTGGCAGTCAAGTGGCC
ACGGGACAAAGAGACGGCGCCACGGCTGCCCCAGCACCGAGGGTGGAACCCTGGGGATGCCCCTCAGACC
TCCCAGGGTAGAGGGACAGGGACCCCAGTTGGGGCTGAGACCAAGACCCTGCCCAGCACGGATGTGGCCC
AGCCTCCTTCGGACAGCGACGCGGTGGGGCCCAGGTCGGGCTTCCCACCTCAGCCAAGCCTGCCCCTTTG
CAGGGCCCCAGGGCAGTTGGGTGAGAAGCAGCTTCCATCTTCAACCTCGGATGATCGGGTAAAAGACGAG
TTCAGTGACCTTTCTGAGGGAGACGTCTTGAGTGAAGATGAAAATGACAAGAAGCAAAATGCCCAGTCTT
CGGACGAGTCCTTTGAGCCTTACCCAGAAAGGAAAGTCTCTGGTAAGAAGAGTGAAAGCAAAGAAGCCAA
GAAGTCTGAAGAACCAAGAATTCGGAAGAAGCCGGGACCCAAGCCCGGATGGAAGAAGAAGCTTCGTTGT
GAGAGGGAGGAGCTTCCCACCATCCACAAGTGTCCTTACCAGGGCTGCACGGCCGTGTACCGAGGCGCTG
ACGGCATGAAGAAGCACATCAAGGAGCACCACGAGGAGGTCCGGGAGCGGCCCTGCCCCCACCCTGGCTG
CAACAAGGTTTTCATGATCGACCGCTACCTGCAGCGCCACGTGAAGCTCATCCACACAGAGGTGCGGAAC
TATATCTGTGACGAATGTGGACAAACCTTCAAGCAGCGGAAGCACCTTCTCGTCCACCAAATGCGACATT
CGGGAGCCAAGCCTTTGCAGTGTGAGGTCTGTGGGTTCCAGTGCAGGCAGCGGGCATCCCTCAAGTACCA
CATGACCAAACACAAGGCTGAGACTGAGCTGGACTTTGCCTGTGACCAGTGTGGCCGGCGGTTTGAGAAG
GCCCACAACCTCAATGTACACATGTCCATGGTGCACCCGCTGACACAGACCCAGGACAAGGCCCTGCCCC
TGGAGGCGGAACCACCACCTGGGCCACCGAGCCCCTCTGTGACCACAGAGGGCCAGGCGGTGAAGCCCGA
ACCCACCTGA
