>Addgene plasmid #219020 | SFFV-ZNF276-Brd 38 | depositor partial sequence | sequence record 427541 | Barcode sequence
TGTACATCATCGCCAGCGCT
